Addgene plasmid #135705: psiCHECK2-miR-101
Purpose: Mammalian expression vector, Luciferase reporter to test activity of miRNA (miR-101)
Depositing lab: Florian Karreth. Depositing organization: H. Lee Moffitt Cancer Center and Research Institute.
Backbone
  Vector backbone: psiCHECK-2
  Backbone manufacturer: Promega
  Vector type: Mammalian Expression
Growth in bacteria
  Bacterial resistance: Ampicillin, 100 μg/mL
  Growth temperature: 37°C
  Growth strain: DH5alpha
  Copy number: High Copy
Gene/Insert
  Gene/Insert name: miR-101 reverse complement
  Species: Synthetic
  Cloning method: Restriction Enzyme; 5′ cloning site Unknown (unknown if destroyed); 3′ cloning site Unknown (unknown if destroyed)
Terms and licenses: Academic/Nonprofit Terms; Industry Terms: Not Available to Industry
How to cite: psiCHECK2-miR-101 was a gift from Florian Karreth (Addgene plasmid # 135705 ; http://n2t.net/addgene:135705 ; RRID:Addgene_135705)
