[The description below was written by a language model from this plasmid's Addgene catalogue record and pLannotate feature annotations shown in this document.]
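Description:
psiCHECK2-miR-101 is a dual-luciferase microRNA sensor built on the commercial psiCHECK-2 mammalian expression backbone. It is propagated in E. coli as a high-copy plasmid through a ColE1/pUC-type origin, with selection by ampicillin through the bla (β-lactamase) gene and its native promoter. The sequenced record is 6,271 nt and carries no mammalian selection marker, so it is suited to transient transfection.

The plasmid contains two independent reporter cassettes. In the first, the SV40 enhancer/early promoter drives a human codon-optimized Renilla luciferase (hRluc). It is followed by a chimeric β-globin/immunoglobulin intron that promotes efficient mRNA processing, and a T7 promoter just upstream of the coding sequence permits in vitro transcription. A synthetic poly(A) signal terminates the unit. The insert is a synthetic sequence that is the reverse complement of miR-101, giving a perfectly complementary target site. It is not annotated in the feature table and the cloning sites are recorded as unknown. In this backbone such sites are normally placed in the short interval between the hRluc stop codon and the synthetic poly(A) signal, where they become part of the Renilla 3′ UTR. The second cassette uses the HSV thymidine kinase promoter to express firefly luciferase (luc+), ending in an SV40 poly(A) signal; the short large T antigen fragment annotated there is simply part of that SV40 region.

When miR-101 is active in transfected cells, it binds the complementary site and represses the Renilla transcript, lowering Renilla signal. Firefly luciferase from the same plasmid is unaffected and serves as an internal normalizer for transfection efficiency and cell number. The Renilla/firefly ratio therefore reports miR-101 activity, for example when testing miRNA mimics, inhibitors or competing RNAs.
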