Features (pLannotate 1.2.2; 12 found; start..end, strand, type, name):
     62..419     +  promoter       SV40 promoter: SV40 enhancer and early promoter
    489..621     +  intron         chimeric intron: chimera between introns from human β-globin and immunoglobulin heavy chain genes
    666..684     +  promoter       T7 promoter: promoter for bacteriophage T7 RNA polymerase
    694..1629    +  CDS            hRluc: Renilla luciferase human codon-optimized
   1686..1734    +  polyA_signal   poly(A) signal: synthetic polyadenylation signal
   1743..2494    +  promoter       HSV TK promoter: herpes simplex virus thymidine kinase promoter
   2530..4182    +  CDS            luciferase: firefly luciferase; luc+; enhanced luc+ version of the luciferase gene AAS38485.1 42718124.0
   4226..4347    -  polyA_signal   SV40 poly(A) signal: SV40 polyadenylation signal
   4370..4438    -  CDS            large T antigen (fragment): large T antigen from SV40 (simian virus 40)
   4480..4584    +  promoter       AmpR promoter: bla
   4585..5445    +  CDS            AmpR: β-lactamase; bla; confers resistance to ampicillin, carbenicillin, and related antibiotics
   5616..6204    +  rep_origin     ori: high-copy-number ColE1/pMB1/pBR322/pUC origin of replication
>Addgene plasmid #135705 | psiCHECK2-miR-101 | addgene full sequence | sequence record 322212 | Addgene NGS Result
AGATCTGCGCAGCACCATGGCCTGAAATAACCTCTGAAAGAGGAACTTGGTTAGGTACCTTCTGAGGCGG
AAAGAACCAGCTGTGGAATGTGTGTCAGTTAGGGTGTGGAAAGTCCCCAGGCTCCCCAGCAGGCAGAAGT
ATGCAAAGCATGCATCTCAATTAGTCAGCAACCAGGTGTGGAAAGTCCCCAGGCTCCCCAGCAGGCAGAA
GTATGCAAAGCATGCATCTCAATTAGTCAGCAACCATAGTCCCGCCCCTAACTCCGCCCATCCCGCCCCT
AACTCCGCCCAGTTCCGCCCATTCTCCGCCCCATGGCTGACTAATTTTTTTTATTTATGCAGAGGCCGAG
GCCGCCTCGGCCTCTGAGCTATTCCAGAAGTAGTGAGGAGGCTTTTTTGGAGGCCTAGGCTTTTGCAAAA
AGCTTGATTCTTCTGACACAACAGTCTCGAACTTAAGCTGCAGAAGTTGGTCGTGAGGCACTGGGCAGGT
AAGTATCAAGGTTACAAGACAGGTTTAAGGAGACCAATAGAAACTGGGCTTGTCGAGACAGAGAAGACTC
TTGCGTTTCTGATAGGCACCTATTGGTCTTACTGACATCCACTTTGCCTTTCTCTCCACAGGTGTCCACT
CCCAGTTCAATTACAGCTCTTAAGGCTAGAGTACTTAATACGACTCACTATAGGCTAGCCACCATGGCTT
CCAAGGTGTACGACCCCGAGCAACGCAAACGCATGATCACTGGGCCTCAGTGGTGGGCTCGCTGCAAGCA
AATGAACGTGCTGGACTCCTTCATCAACTACTATGATTCCGAGAAGCACGCCGAGAACGCCGTGATTTTT
CTGCATGGTAACGCTGCCTCCAGCTACCTGTGGAGGCACGTCGTGCCTCACATCGAGCCCGTGGCTAGAT
GCATCATCCCTGATCTGATCGGAATGGGTAAGTCCGGCAAGAGCGGGAATGGCTCATATCGCCTCCTGGA
TCACTACAAGTACCTCACCGCTTGGTTCGAGCTGCTGAACCTTCCAAAGAAAATCATCTTTGTGGGCCAC
GACTGGGGGGCTTGTCTGGCCTTTCACTACTCCTACGAGCACCAAGACAAGATCAAGGCCATCGTCCATG
CTGAGAGTGTCGTGGACGTGATCGAGTCCTGGGACGAGTGGCCTGACATCGAGGAGGATATCGCCCTGAT
CAAGAGCGAAGAGGGCGAGAAAATGGTGCTTGAGAATAACTTCTTCGTCGAGACCATGCTCCCAAGCAAG
ATCATGCGGAAACTGGAGCCTGAGGAGTTCGCTGCCTACCTGGAGCCATTCAAGGAGAAGGGCGAGGTTA
GACGGCCTACCCTCTCCTGGCCTCGCGAGATCCCTCTCGTTAAGGGAGGCAAGCCCGACGTCGTCCAGAT
TGTCCGCAACTACAACGCCTACCTTCGGGCCAGCGACGATCTGCCTAAGATGTTCATCGAGTCCGACCCT
GGGTTCTTTTCCAACGCTATTGTCGAGGGAGCTAAGAAGTTCCCTAACACCGAGTTCGTGAAGGTGAAGG
GCCTCCACTTCAGCCAGGAGGACGCTCCAGATGAAATGGGTAAGTACATCAAGAGCTTCGTGGAGCGCGT
GCTGAAGAACGAGCAGTAATTCTAGGCGATCGCTCGACTTCAGTTATCACAGTACTGTACGCGGCCGCTG
GCCGCAATAAAATATCTTTATTTTCATTACATCTGTGTGTTGGTTTTTTGTGTGAGGATCTAAATGAGTC
TTCGGACCTCGCGGGGGCCGCTTAAGCGGTGGTTAGGGTTTGTCTGACGCGGGGGGAGGGGGAAGGAACG
AAACACTCTCATTCGGAGGCGGCTCGGGGTTTGGTCTTGGTGGCCACGGGCACGCAGAAGAGCGCCGCGA
TCCTCTTAAGCACCCCCCCGCCCTCCGTGGAGGCGGGGGTTTGGTCGGCGGGTGGTAACTGGCGGGCCGC
TGACTCGGGCGGGTCGCGCGCCCCAGAGTGTGACCTTTTCGGTCTGCTCGCAGACCCCCGGGCGGCGCCG
CCGCGGCGGCGACGGGCTCGCTGGGTCCTAGGCTCCATGGGGACCGTATACGTGGACAGGCTCTGGAGCA
TCCGCACGACTGCGGTGATATTACCGGAGACCTTCTGCGGGACGAGCCGGGTCACGCGGCTGACGCGGAG
CGTCCGTTGGGCGACAAACACCAGGACGGGGCACAGGTACACTATCTTGTCACCCGGAGGCGCGAGGGAC
TGCAGGAGCTTCAGGGAGTGGCGCAGCTGCTTCATCCCCGTGGCCCGTTGCTCGCGTTTGCTGGCGGTGT
CCCCGGAAGAAATATATTTGCATGTCTTTAGTTCTATGATGACACAAACCCCGCCCAGCGTCTTGTCATT
GGCGAATTCGAACACGCAGATGCAGTCGGGGCGGCGCGGTCCCAGGTCCACTTCGCATATTAAGGTGACG
CGTGTGGCCTCGAACACCGAGCGACCCTGCAGCGACCCGCTTAAAAGCTTGGCATTCCGGTACTGTTGGT
AAAGCCACCATGGCCGATGCTAAGAACATTAAGAAGGGCCCTGCTCCCTTCTACCCTCTGGAGGATGGCA
CCGCTGGCGAGCAGCTGCACAAGGCCATGAAGAGGTATGCCCTGGTGCCTGGCACCATTGCCTTCACCGA
TGCCCACATTGAGGTGGACATCACCTATGCCGAGTACTTCGAGATGTCTGTGCGCCTGGCCGAGGCCATG
AAGAGGTACGGCCTGAACACCAACCACCGCATCGTGGTGTGCTCTGAGAACTCTCTGCAGTTCTTCATGC
CAGTGCTGGGCGCCCTGTTCATCGGAGTGGCCGTGGCCCCTGCTAACGACATTTACAACGAGCGCGAGCT
GCTGAACAGCATGGGCATTTCTCAGCCTACCGTGGTGTTCGTGTCTAAGAAGGGCCTGCAGAAGATCCTG
AACGTGCAGAAGAAGCTGCCTATCATCCAGAAGATCATCATCATGGACTCTAAGACCGACTACCAGGGCT
TCCAGAGCATGTACACATTCGTGACATCTCATCTGCCTCCTGGCTTCAACGAGTACGACTTCGTGCCAGA
GTCTTTCGACAGGGACAAAACCATTGCCCTGATCATGAACAGCTCTGGGTCTACCGGCCTGCCTAAGGGC
GTGGCCCTGCCTCATCGCACCGCCTGTGTGCGCTTCTCTCACGCCCGCGACCCTATTTTCGGCAACCAGA
TCATCCCCGACACCGCTATTCTGAGCGTGGTGCCATTCCACCACGGCTTCGGCATGTTCACCACCCTGGG
CTACCTGATTTGCGGCTTTCGGGTGGTGCTGATGTACCGCTTCGAGGAGGAGCTGTTCCTGCGCAGCCTG
CAAGACTACAAAATTCAGTCTGCCCTGCTGGTGCCAACCCTGTTCAGCTTCTTCGCTAAGAGCACCCTGA
TCGACAAGTACGACCTGTCTAACCTGCACGAGATTGCCTCTGGCGGCGCCCCACTGTCTAAGGAGGTGGG
CGAAGCCGTGGCCAAGCGCTTTCATCTGCCAGGCATCCGCCAGGGCTACGGCCTGACCGAGACAACCAGC
GCCATTCTGATTACCCCAGAGGGCGACGACAAGCCTGGCGCCGTGGGCAAGGTGGTGCCATTCTTCGAGG
CCAAGGTGGTGGACCTGGACACCGGCAAGACCCTGGGAGTGAACCAGCGCGGCGAGCTGTGTGTGCGCGG
CCCTATGATTATGTCCGGCTACGTGAATAACCCTGAGGCCACAAACGCCCTGATCGACAAGGACGGCTGG
CTGCACTCTGGCGACATTGCCTACTGGGACGAGGACGAGCACTTCTTCATCGTGGACCGCCTGAAGTCTC
TGATCAAGTACAAGGGCTACCAGGTGGCCCCAGCCGAGCTGGAGTCTATCCTGCTGCAGCACCCTAACAT
TTTCGACGCCGGAGTGGCCGGCCTGCCCGACGACGATGCCGGCGAGCTGCCTGCCGCCGTCGTCGTGCTG
GAACACGGCAAGACCATGACCGAGAAGGAGATCGTGGACTATGTGGCCAGCCAGGTGACAACCGCCAAGA
AGCTGCGCGGCGGAGTGGTGTTCGTGGACGAGGTGCCCAAGGGCCTGACCGGCAAGCTGGACGCCCGCAA
GATCCGCGAGATCCTGATCAAGGCTAAGAAAGGCGGCAAGATCGCCGTGTAATAATTCTAGAGTCGGGGC
GGCCGGCCGCTTCGAGCAGACATGATAAGATACATTGATGAGTTTGGACAAACCACAACTAGAATGCAGT
GAAAAAAATGCTTTATTTGTGAAATTTGTGATGCTATTGCTTTATTTGTAACCATTATAAGCTGCAATAA
ACAAGTTAACAACAACAATTGCATTCATTTTATGTTTCAGGTTCAGGGGGAGGTGTGGGAGGTTTTTTAA
AGCAAGTAAAACCTCTACAAATGTGGTAAAATCGATAAGGATCCAGGTGGCACTTTTCGGGGAAATGTGC
GCGGAACCCCTATTTGTTTATTTTTCTAAATACATTCAAATATGTATCCGCTCATGAGACAATAACCCTG
ATAAATGCTTCAATAATATTGAAAAAGGAAGAGTATGAGTATTCAACATTTCCGTGTCGCCCTTATTCCC
TTTTTTGCGGCATTTTGCCTTCCTGTTTTTGCTCACCCAGAAACGCTGGTGAAAGTAAAAGATGCTGAAG
ATCAGTTGGGTGCACGAGTGGGTTACATCGAACTGGATCTCAACAGCGGTAAGATCCTTGAGAGTTTTCG
CCCCGAAGAACGTTTTCCAATGATGAGCACTTTTAAAGTTCTGCTATGTGGCGCGGTATTATCCCGTATT
GACGCCGGGCAAGAGCAACTCGGTCGCCGCATACACTATTCTCAGAATGACTTGGTTGAGTACTCACCAG
TCACAGAAAAGCATCTTACGGATGGCATGACAGTAAGAGAATTATGCAGTGCTGCCATAACCATGAGTGA
TAACACTGCGGCCAACTTACTTCTGACAACGATCGGAGGACCGAAGGAGCTAACCGCTTTTTTGCACAAC
ATGGGGGATCATGTAACTCGCCTTGATCGTTGGGAACCGGAGCTGAATGAAGCCATACCAAACGACGAGC
GTGACACCACGATGCCTGTAGCAATGGCAACAACGTTGCGCAAACTATTAACTGGCGAACTACTTACTCT
AGCTTCCCGGCAACAATTAATAGACTGGATGGAGGCGGATAAAGTTGCAGGACCACTTCTGCGCTCGGCC
CTTCCGGCTGGCTGGTTTATTGCTGATAAATCTGGAGCCGGTGAGCGTGGGTCTCGCGGTATCATTGCAG
CACTGGGGCCAGATGGTAAGCCCTCCCGTATCGTAGTTATCTACACGACGGGGAGTCAGGCAACTATGGA
TGAACGAAATAGACAGATCGCTGAGATAGGTGCCTCACTGATTAAGCATTGGTAACTGTCAGACCAAGTT
TACTCATATATACTTTAGATTGATTTAAAACTTCATTTTTAATTTAAAAGGATCTAGGTGAAGATCCTTT
TTGATAATCTCATGACCAAAATCCCTTAACGTGAGTTTTCGTTCCACTGAGCGTCAGACCCCGTAGAAAA
GATCAAAGGATCTTCTTGAGATCCTTTTTTTCTGCGCGTAATCTGCTGCTTGCAAACAAAAAAACCACCG
CTACCAGCGGTGGTTTGTTTGCCGGATCAAGAGCTACCAACTCTTTTTCCGAAGGTAACTGGCTTCAGCA
GAGCGCAGATACCAAATACTGTTCTTCTAGTGTAGCCGTAGTTAGGCCACCACTTCAAGAACTCTGTAGC
ACCGCCTACATACCTCGCTCTGCTAATCCTGTTACCAGTGGCTGCTGCCAGTGGCGATAAGTCGTGTCTT
ACCGGGTTGGACTCAAGACGATAGTTACCGGATAAGGCGCAGCGGTCGGGCTGAACGGGGGGTTCGTGCA
CACAGCCCAGCTTGGAGCGAACGACCTACACCGAACTGAGATACCTACAGCGTGAGCTATGAGAAAGCGC
CACGCTTCCCGAAGGGAGAAAGGCGGACAGGTATCCGGTAAGCGGCAGGGTCGGAACAGGAGAGCGCACG
AGGGAGCTTCCAGGGGGAAACGCCTGGTATCTTTATAGTCCTGTCGGGTTTCGCCACCTCTGACTTGAGC
GTCGATTTTTGTGATGCTCGTCAGGGGGGCGGAGCCTATGGAAAAACGCCAGCAACGCGGCCTTTTTACG
GTTCCTGGCCTTTTGCTGGCCTTTTGCTCACATGGCTCGAC
